>Addgene plasmid #196423 | AAV-CAG-flex-lck-smV5 | addgene full sequence | sequence record 385567 | Addgene NGS Result
GAAGATCCTTTGATCTTTTCTACGGGGTCTGACGCTCAGTGGAACGAAAACTCACGTTAAGGGATTTTGG
TCATGAGATTATCAAAAAGGATCTTCACCTAGATCCTTTTAAATTAAAAATGAAGTTTTAAATCAATCTA
AAGTATATATGAGTAAACTTGGTCTGACAGTTACCAATGCTTAATCAGTGAGGCACCTATCTCAGCGATC
TGTCTATTTCGTTCATCCATAGTTGCCTGACTCCCCGTCGTGTAGATAACTACGATACGGGAGGGCTTAC
CATCTGGCCCCAGTGCTGCAATGATACCGCGAGACCCACGCTCACCGGCTCCAGATTTATCAGCAATAAA
CCAGCCAGCCGGAAGGGCCGAGCGCAGAAGTGGTCCTGCAACTTTATCCGCCTCCATCCAGTCTATTAAT
TGTTGCCGGGAAGCTAGAGTAAGTAGTTCGCCAGTTAATAGTTTGCGCAACGTTGTTGCCATTGCTACAG
GCATCGTGGTGTCACGCTCGTCGTTTGGTATGGCTTCATTCAGCTCCGGTTCCCAACGATCAAGGCGAGT
TACATGATCCCCCATGTTGTGCAAAAAAGCGGTTAGCTCCTTCGGTCCTCCGATCGTTGTCAGAAGTAAG
TTGGCCGCAGTGTTATCACTCATGGTTATGGCAGCACTGCATAATTCTCTTACTGTCATGCCATCCGTAA
GATGCTTTTCTGTGACTGGTGAGTACTCAACCAAGTCATTCTGAGAATAGTGTATGCGGCGACCGAGTTG
CTCTTGCCCGGCGTCAATACGGGATAATACCGCGCCACATAGCAGAACTTTAAAAGTGCTCATCATTGGA
AAACGTTCTTCGGGGCGAAAACTCTCAAGGATCTTACCGCTGTTGAGATCCAGTTCGATGTAACCCACTC
GTGCACCCAACTGATCTTCAGCATCTTTTACTTTCACCAGCGTTTCTGGGTGAGCAAAAACAGGAAGGCA
AAATGCCGCAAAAAAGGGAATAAGGGCGACACGGAAATGTTGAATACTCATACTCTTCCTTTTTCAATAT
TATTGAAGCATTTATCAGGGTTATTGTCTCATGAGCGGATACATATTTGAATGTATTTAGAAAAATAAAC
AAATAGGGGTTCCGCGCACATTTCCCCGAAAAGTGCCACCTAAATTGTAAGCGTTAATATTTTGTTAAAA
TTCGCGTTAAATTTTTGTTAAATCAGCTCATTTTTTAACCAATAGGCCGAAATCGGCAAAATCCCTTATA
AATCAAAAGAATAGACCGAGATAGGGT
[37 nt withheld, positions 1288-1324]
AAAGAACGTGGACTCCAACGTCAAAGG
[49 nt withheld, positions 1352-1400]
T
[91 nt withheld, positions 1402-1492]
G
[124 nt withheld, positions 1494-1617]
CCCATTCGCCATTCAGGCTGCGCAACTGTTGGGAAGGGCGATCGGTGCGGGCCTCTTCGCTATTACGCCA
GCTGCGCGCTCGCTCGCTCACTGAGGCCGCCCGGGCAAAGCCCGGGCGTCGGGCGACCTTTGGTCGCCCG
GCCTCAGTGAGCGAGCGAGCGCGCAGAGAGGGAGTGGCCAACTCCATCACTAGGGGTTCCTTGTAGTTAA
TGATTAACCCGCCATGCTACTTATCTACGTAGCCATGCTCTAGGAAGAGTACCATTGACGTCAATAATGA
CGTATGTTCCCATAGTAACGCCAATAGGGACTTTCCATTGACGTCAATGGGTGGAGTATTTACGGTAAAC
TGCCCACTTGGCAGTACATCAAGTGTATCATATGCCAAGTACGCCCCCTATTGACGTCAATGACGGTAAA
TGGCCCGCCTGGCATTATGCCCAGTACATGACCTTATGGGACTTTCCTACTTGGCAGTACATCTACGTAT
TAGTCATCGCTATTACCATGGTCGAGGTGAGCCCCACGTTCTGCTTCACTCTCCCCATCTCCCCCCCCTC
CCCACCCCCAATTTTGTATTTATTTATTTTTTAATTATTTTGTGCAGCGATGGGGGCGGGGGGGGGGGGG
GGGCGCGCGCCAGGSGGGGSGGGGSGGGGSGAGGGGSGGGGSGGGGSGAGGCGGAGAGGTGCGGCGGCAG
CCAATCAGAGCGGCGCGCTCCGAAAGTTTCCTTTTATGGCGAGGCGGCGGCGGCGGCGGCCCTATAAAAA
GCGAAGCGCGCGGCGGGCGGGAGTCGCTGCGCGCTGCCTTCGCCCCGTGCCCCGCTCCGCCGCCGCCTCG
CGCCGCCCGCCCCGGCTCTGACTGACCGCGTTACTCCCACAGGTGAGCGGGCGGGACGGCCCTTCTCCTC
CGGGCTGTAATTAGCGCTTGGTTTAATGACGGCTTGTTTCTTTTCTGTGGCTGCGTGAAAGCCTTGAGGG
GCTCCGGGAGGGCCCTTTGTGCGGGGGGAGCGGCTCGGGGCTGTCCGCGGGGGGACGGCTGCCTTCGGGG
GGGACGGGGCAGGGCGGGGTTCGGCTTCTGGCGTGTGACCGGCGGCTCTAGAGCCTCTGCTAACCATGTT
CATGCCTTCTTCTTTTTCCTACAGCTCCTGGGCAACGTGCTGGTTATTGTGCTGTCTCATCATTTTGGCA
AAGAATTGGATCCCCATAACTTCGTATAAAGTATCCTATACGAAGTTATATCAAAATAGGAAGACCAATG
CTTCACCATCGACCCGAATTGCCAAGCATCACCATCGACCCATAACTTCGTATAATGTATGCTATACGAA
GTTATACTAGGGATCCCCCCTCGAGTCGCGGCCGCTTTACCTATTTTAGGTACTATCCAGTCCCAGCAAC
GGGTTCGGGATGGGCTTGCCCTGCTGTTGCGTACTGTCGAGGCCCAACAGTGGATTTGGTATTGGCTTTC
CTTGTTGCTGAGTGCTGTCGAGGCCCAGCAAGGGATTTGGTATGGGCTTGCCTCCTTGGCCCTTGTACAG
CTCGTCCATTCCCAACGTAATGCCGGCGGCGGTCACGAACTCCAACAACACCATGTGATCTCGTTTTTCG
TTTGGGTCCTTACTCAGAACGCTCTGAGTCGACAGATAGTGATTATCCGGCAACAGCACGGGGCCATCTC
CGATCGGCGTATTCTGCTGATAGTGGTCCGCCAGTTGAACACTTCCATCGCCACCTGTCGAGTCGAGGCC
CAGCAGAGGGTTGGGGATTGGCTTGCCTTGCTGCTGGGTGCTATCCAGGCCGAGCAGGGGATTGGGTATC
GGTTTGCCACCGCCTTGCTGGCCTCCGGTGCTGTCGAGTCCCAGCAAGGGGTTAGGGATGGGCTTTCCCT
GTTGCTGCGTGCTATCCAAGCCCAGCAGGGGATTCGGGATCGGCTTGCCACCACCTTCCACGTTGTGCCG
AATTTTGAAATTCGCCTTTATGCCGTTCTTCTGCTTGTCGGCAGTAATGTAGACGTTATGGCTGTTAAAG
TTGTATTCCAGCTTGTGACCCAGAATATTACCGTCTTCCTTGAAATCAATTCCCTTAAGTTCTATCCTGT
TCACCAAGGTGTCTCCCTCGAACTTCACCTCGGCTCGCGTCTTGTAAGTACCGTCATCTTTGAAACTGAT
CGTCCGTTCCTGCACGTATCCCTCCGGCATAGCACTCTTAAAGAAGTCATGCTGCTTCATGTGGTCTGGG
TAACGGCTGAAACACTGGACTCCGCCACCCAGGGTTGTAACCAAGGTCGGCCACGGCACCGGCAGCTTTC
CCGTGGTGCATATAAACTTCAGCGTCAATTTTCCGTTGGTGGCATCTCCCTCTCCTTCTCCGCGCACACT
AAACTTGTGTCCGTTAACGTCACCGTCGAGCTCAACCAGAATTGGGACCACGCCGGTAAACAGTTCTTCG
CCCTTACTCACACCTTGGCCCGTGGAGTCCAGGCCCAACAGAGGGTTAGGGATAGGCTTACCTTGTTGCT
GTGTGCTATCCAGACCGAGAAGTGGGTTTGGAATGGGCTTACCCTGCTGCTGAGTACTATCAAGTCCAAG
GAGGGGGTTCGGTATAGGTTTTCCCATGGTGGCGACCGGTGGATCCCGGGCCCGCGGTACCGTCGACTGC
AGAATTCGAAGCTTCGGCGGGGGATAATGGCAGTTCTCACACACGTCAATGTTCTCCATCCAGTCATCTT
CAGGGTTTGAGCTGCAGCCACAGCCCATGGTGGCAGATCTTACGCGTGTACCGAATTCTAGTATAACTTC
GTATAGGATACTTTATACGAAGTTATCATTGGGATTCTTCCTATTTTGATCCAAGCATCACCATCGACCC
TCTAGTCCAGATCTCACCATCGACCCATAACTTCGTATAGCATACATTATACGAAGTTATGTCCCTCGAA
GAGGTTCGAATTCGATATCAAGCTTATCGATAATCAACCTCTGGATTACAAAATTTGTGAAAGATTGACT
GGTATTCTTAACTATGTTGCTCCTTTTACGCTATGTGGATACGCTGCTTTAATGCCTTTGTATCATGCTA
TTGCTTCCCGTATGGCTTTCATTTTCTCCTCCTTGTATAAATCCTGGTTGCTGTCTCTTTATGAGGAGTT
GTGGCCCGTTGTCAGGCAACGTGGCGTGGTGTGCACTGTGTTTGCTGACGCAACCCCCACTGGTTGGGGC
ATTGCCACCACCTGTCAGCTCCTTTCCGGGACTTTCGCTTTCCCCCTCCCTATTGCCACGGCGGAACTCA
TCGCCGCCTGCCTTGCCCGCTGCTGGACAGGGGCTCGGCTGTTGGGCACTGACAATTCCGTGGTGTTGTC
GGGGAAATCATCGTCCTTTCCTTGGCTGCTCGCCTGTGTTGCCACCTGGATTCTGCGCGGGACGTCCTTC
TGCTACGTCCCTTCGGCCCTCAATCCAGCGGACCTTCCTTCCCGCGGCCTGCTGCCGGCTCTGCGGCCTC
TTCCGCGTCTTCGCCTTCGCCCTCAGACGAGTCGGATCTCCCTTTGGGCCGCCTCCCCGCATCGATACCG
TCGACCCGGGCGGCCGCTTCGAGCAGACATGATAAGATACATTGATGAGTTTGGACAAACCACAACTAGA
ATGCAGTGAAAAAAATGCTTTATTTGTGAAATTTGTGATGCTATTGCTTTATTTGTAACCATTATAAGCT
GCAATAAACAAGTTAACAACAACAATTGCATTCATTTTATGTTTCAGGTTCAGGGGGAGATGTGGGAGGT
TTTTTAAAGCAAGTAAAACCTCTACAAATGTGGTAAAATCGATAAGGATCTTCCTAGAGCATGGCTACGT
AGATAAGTAGCATGGCGGGTTAATCATTAACTACAAGGAACCCCTAGTGATGGAGTTGGCCACTCCCTCT
CTGCGCGCTCGCTCGCTCACTGAGGCCGGGCGACCAAAGGTCGCCCGACGCCCGGGCTTTGCCCGGGCGG
CCTCAGTGAGCGAGCGAGCGCGCAGCTGCATTAATGAATCGGCCAACGCGCGGGGAGAGGCGGTTTGCGT
ATTGGGCGCTCTTCCGCTTCCTCGCTCACTGACTCGCTGCGCTCGGTCGTTCGGCTGCGGCGAGCGGTAT
CAGCTCACTCAAAGGCGGTAATACGGTTATCCACAGAATCAGGGGATAACGCAGGAAAGAACATGTGAGC
AAAAGGCCAGCAAAAGGCCAGGAACCGTAAAAAGGCCGCGTTGCTGGCGTTTTTCCATAGGCTCCGCCCC
CCTGACGAGCATCACAAAAATCGACGCTCAAGTCAGAGGTGGCGAAACCCGACAGGACTATAAAGATACC
AGGCGTTTCCCCCTGGAAGCTCCCTCGTGCGCTCTCCTGTTCCGACCCTGCCGCTTACCGGATACCTGTC
CGCCTTTCTCCCTTCGGGAAGCGTGGCGCTTTCTCATAGCTCACGCTGTAGGTATCTCAGTTCGGTGTAG
GTCGTTCGCTCCAAGCTGGGCTGTGTGCACGAACCCCCCGTTCAGCCCGACCGCTGCGCCTTATCCGGTA
ACTATCGTCTTGAGTCCAACCCGGTAAGACACGACTTATCGCCACTGGCAGCAGCCACTGGTAACAGGAT
TAGCAGAGCGAGGTATGTAGGCGGTGCTACAGAGTTCTTGAAGTGGTGGCCTAACTACGGCTACACTAGA
AGAACAGTATTTGGTATCTGCGCTCTGCTGAAGCCAGTTACCTTCGGAAAAAGAGTTGGTAGCTCTTGAT
CCGGCAAACAAACCACCGCTGGTAGCGGTGGTTTTTTTGTTTGCAAGCAGCAGATTACGCGCAGAAAAAA
AGGATCTCAA
Features (pLannotate 1.2.2; 25 found; start..end, strand, type, name):
    171..1031    -  CDS            AmpR: β-lactamase; bla; confers resistance to ampicillin, carbenicillin, and related antibiotics
   1032..1136    -  promoter       AmpR promoter: bla
   1189..1617    -  rep_origin     f1 ori (sequence partly withheld): f1 bacteriophage origin of replication; arrow indicates direction of (+) strand synthesis
   1622..1691    -  CDS            lacZα (fragment): LacZα fragment of β-galactosidase; lacZ fragment
   1686..1818    -  repeat_region  AAV2 ITR (fragment): inverted terminal repeat of adeno-associated virus serotype 2 inverted
   1879..2127    +  enhancer       CMV enhancer (fragment): human cytomegalovirus immediate early enhancer
   2129..2406    +  promoter       chicken β-actin promoter: No description available
   2407..2542    +  intron         hybrid intron (fragment): hybrid between chicken β-actin (CBA) and minute virus of mice (MMV) introns (Gray et al., 2011)
   2631..2761    +  intron         chimeric intron (fragment): chimera between introns from chicken β-actin and rabbit β-globin
   2759..2824    +  CDS            HBB (fragment): HBB_LEPEU - Experimental evidence at protein level: Swiss-Prot protein existence level 1. Involved in oxygen transport from the lung to the various peripheral tissues. From Lepus europaeus (European hare).
   2823..2856    -  protein_bind   lox2272: Cre-mediated recombination occurs in the 8-bp core sequence (GGATACTT). lox2272 sites are compatible with each other, but incompatible with loxP or loxN sites (Lee and Saito, 1988). Cre recombinase
   2919..2952    -  protein_bind   loxP: Cre-mediated recombination occurs in the 8-bp core sequence (GCATACAT). Cre recombinase
   3143..4075    -  CDS            vsfGFP-9 (fragment): vsfGFP-9 is a basic (constitutively fluorescent) green fluorescent protein published in 2015, derived from Aequorea victoria. It has low acid sensitivity.
   4107..4129    -  CDS            V5 tag (fragment): epitope tag from simian virus 5
   4248..4291    -  misc_feature   MCS (fragment): multiple cloning site
   4298..4375    -  CDS            LCK (fragment): LCK_HUMAN - Experimental evidence at protein level: Swiss-Prot protein existence level 1. Non-receptor tyrosine-protein kinase that plays an essential role in the selection and maturation of developing T-cells in the thymus and in the function of mature T-cells. Plays a key role in T- cell antigen receptor (TCR)-linked signal transduction pathways. Constitutively associated with the cytoplasmic portions of the CD4 and CD8 surface receptors. Association of the TCR with a peptide antigen- bound MHC complex facilitates the interaction of CD4 and CD8 with MHC class II and class I molecules, respec
   4410..4443    +  protein_bind   lox2272: Cre-mediated recombination occurs in the 8-bp core sequence (GGATACTT). lox2272 sites are compatible with each other, but incompatible with loxP or loxN sites (Lee and Saito, 1988). Cre recombinase
   4514..4547    +  protein_bind   loxP: Cre-mediated recombination occurs in the 8-bp core sequence (GCATACAT). Cre recombinase
   4565..4589    +  misc_feature   MCS (fragment): pBluescript multiple cloning site
   4589..5177    +  misc_feature   WPRE: woodchuck hepatitis virus posttranscriptional regulatory element
   5220..5341    -  polyA_signal   SV40 poly(A) signal: SV40 polyadenylation signal
   5364..5432    -  CDS            large T antigen (fragment): large T antigen from SV40 (simian virus 40)
   5503..5636    +  repeat_region  AAV2 ITR: inverted terminal repeat of adeno-associated virus serotype 2 inverted
   5630..5686    -  CDS            lacI (fragment): lac repressor; lacI; The lac repressor binds to the lac operator to inhibit transcription in E. coli. This inhibition can be relieved by adding lactose or isopropyl-β-D-thiogalactopyranoside (IPTG).
   5869..6457    -  rep_origin     ori: high-copy-number ColE1/pMB1/pBR322/pUC origin of replication
