[The description below was written by a language model from this plasmid's Addgene catalogue record and pLannotate feature annotations shown in this document.]
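Description:
AAV-CAG-flex-lck-smV5 is a 6,457 bp adeno-associated virus transfer plasmid for Cre-dependent mammalian expression of a membrane-targeted "spaghetti monster" V5 reporter. It was built by Gibson cloning into an AAV-FLEX backbone, using a pCAG smFP V5 plasmid as the source of the reporter. The bacterial portion carries a high-copy ColE1/pUC-type origin, an f1 origin and an ampicillin resistance gene. A recombination-deficient strain is recorded as the growth host, which is typical for plasmids carrying repeat-rich ITRs. Two AAV2 inverted terminal repeats flank the expression cassette and define the segment that is packaged into AAV particles when helper functions are supplied in trans.

Between the ITRs, a CAG promoter (CMV enhancer, chicken β-actin promoter and a chimeric intron) drives transcription towards a FLEX switch made of paired lox2272 and loxP sites in opposing orientations. The 1,380 bp synthetic Lck-smV5 coding sequence sits between these sites on the reverse strand, so it is antisense to the promoter and not expressed without Cre. Cre recombination inverts the insert and then excises one site of each pair, which locks the insert in the sense orientation. The reporter is a GFP-derived scaffold carrying V5 epitope sequences (annotated as a GFP-like fragment and a V5 tag fragment), intended for detection with anti-V5 antibodies. An N-terminal Lck fragment provides the membrane targeting. A WPRE and an SV40 polyadenylation signal follow the cassette to enhance transcript processing and expression.

Because CAG is a broadly active promoter, the vector itself has no cell-type specificity, and expression is restricted only by where Cre is present. It belongs to a toolbox of AAV vectors developed for astrocyte-specific targeting with microRNA target sequences, although no such sequences are annotated in this construct.
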