Addgene plasmid #196423: AAV-CAG-flex-lck-smV5
Purpose: Cre-dependent AAV expression of membrane-targeted V5 spaghetti monster reporter; no cell-type specificity
Depositing lab: Stanley Thomas Carmichael. Depositing organization: University of California, Los Angeles (UCLA). Publication: A toolbox of astrocyte-specific, serotype-independent adeno-associated viral vectors using microRNA targeting sequences. Gleichman AJ, Kawaguchi R, Sofroniew MV, Carmichael ST. Nat Commun. 2023 Nov 16;14(1):7426. doi: 10.1038/s41467-023-42746-w. PubMed 37973910.
Backbone
  Vector backbone: AAV-FLEX (Addgene 28304)
  Backbone manufacturer: Scott Sternson
  Backbone size w/o insert (bp): 5077
  Total vector size (bp): 6457
  Vector type: Mammalian Expression, AAV, Cre/Lox
Growth in bacteria
  Bacterial resistance: Ampicillin, 100 μg/mL
  Growth temperature: 30°C
  Growth strain: NEB Stable
  Copy number: Unknown
Gene/Insert
  Gene/Insert name: Lck-smV5 (alt names: membrane targeted V5 spaghetti monster; smFP_V5)
  Species: Synthetic
  Insert size (bp): 1380
  Promoter: CAG
  Tag / fusion protein: Lck (N terminal on insert)
  Cloning method: Gibson Cloning
  Sequencing primers: 5′ GGTTCGGCTTCTGGCGTGTGACC; 3′ ttaaagcagcgtatccacat
Resource information
  A portion of this plasmid was derived from a plasmid made by: AAV-CAG-flex-lck-smV5 was created using pAAV-FLEX-GFP (Addgene 28304) provided by Ed Boyden and pCAG_smFP V5 (Addgene 59758) provided by Loren Looger.
Terms and licenses: Academic/Nonprofit Terms; Industry Terms: Not Available to Industry
Depositor comments: Please visit https://www.biorxiv.org/content/10.1101/2023.02.21.529451v2 for bioRxiv preprint.
How to cite: AAV-CAG-flex-lck-smV5 was a gift from Stanley Thomas Carmichael (Addgene plasmid # 196423 ; http://n2t.net/addgene:196423 ; RRID:Addgene_196423)
